Addgene plasmid #45559: BD46.32
Depositing lab: Gregory Pazour. Depositing organization: University of Massachusetts, Worcester. Publication: Targeting proteins to the ciliary membrane. Pazour GJ, Bloodgood RA. Curr Top Dev Biol. 2008;85:115-49. doi: 10.1016/S0070-2153(08)00805-3. PubMed 19147004.
Backbone
  Vector backbone: pEGFP-N1
  Backbone manufacturer: Clontech
  Vector type: Mammalian Expression
  Selectable markers: Neomycin (select with G418)
Growth in bacteria
  Bacterial resistance: Kanamycin, 50 μg/mL
  Growth temperature: 37°C
  Growth strain: XL1 Blue
  Copy number: Unknown
Gene/Insert
  Gene/Insert name: Sstr3
  Species: M. musculus (mouse)
  Entrez Gene: Sstr3 (a.k.a. Smstr-3, Smstr3, sst3)
  Promoter: CMV
  Tag / fusion protein: EGFP (C terminal on insert)
  Cloning method: Restriction Enzyme; 5′ cloning site unknown (unknown if destroyed); 3′ cloning site unknown (unknown if destroyed)
  Sequencing primers: 5′ CMV-F; 3′ EGFP-N
Terms and licenses: Academic/Nonprofit Terms; Industry Terms: Not Available to Industry
How to cite: BD46.32 was a gift from Gregory Pazour (Addgene plasmid # 45559 ; http://n2t.net/addgene:45559 ; RRID:Addgene_45559)
