[The description below was written by a language model from this plasmid's Addgene catalogue record.]
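Description:
BD46.32 is a mammalian expression plasmid built on the commercial pEGFP-N1 backbone, carrying the mouse somatostatin receptor 3 gene (Sstr3) as its insert. The coding sequence sits downstream of the CMV immediate-early promoter, which drives strong constitutive transcription in most mammalian cell lines, and is joined in frame to EGFP so that the fluorescent protein is attached to the C terminus of the receptor. The insert was introduced by restriction enzyme cloning, but the record does not state which sites were used or whether they survive in the final construct. The insert size is also not given, and no feature table is available, so nothing beyond the catalogue fields can be confirmed.

The plasmid is propagated in E. coli under kanamycin selection; its copy number is listed as unknown. In mammalian cells, the neomycin resistance marker allows selection with G418, which makes stable cell lines possible in addition to transient transfection. In the pEGFP-N1 design, a single resistance cassette generally serves both purposes, conferring kanamycin resistance in bacteria and G418 resistance in mammalian cells.

Sstr3 encodes a G protein-coupled receptor, and the associated publication concerns the targeting of proteins to the ciliary membrane. The construct is therefore most plausibly used as a fluorescent reporter for following the localization of this membrane receptor in live or fixed cells, in particular its delivery to cilia, although the record does not explicitly spell out an intended application.
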