>Addgene plasmid #45559 | BD46.32 | addgene partial sequence | sequence record 65509 | EGFP-N 5'-CGTCGCCGTCCAGCTCGACCAG-3'
TTGCTACCATGGTGGCGACCGGTGGATCCCGGGCCCGCGGTACCGTCGACTGCAGAATTCCCAGATGGCT
CAGTGTGCTGGCCTTGTCCCCAGCTGTGGCCTCCTGGGGCAGAAGCTGCTGCTCCTTAGCAGTCCCTGTG
CAGGGCCGTGGCTGTTGTCCACTAGTGCCAGCCTGTGCGATCTGACTGAGCCTCCCGTTCATCTCCTGCC
CTCTCTGCATCCTCCGCTCCTCCTCTTCCCTTCTCTCTTCTTCTTCTTCATCCTCCTCCTCTTCAGTCTT
CTCTGGAGGTCCCGACCCTGGCTCCTGGCTCCGAATGCGACGTGATGGTCTTAGCAGGATCCTGCGAAAG
CCCTGCTTGAAGCGGTAGGAGAGGAAGCCGTAGAGGATGGGGTTTGCGCAGCTGTTGGCGTAGGGCAGCG
CCACCACCAGGAAGTAGAGGCCGAAGAAGGCGGGCTCCTCCGGCAGCGGGCACACCACATTGACGATGTT
GAGCAGATAGAAAGGCATCCAGCAGAGGACGAAGAGTGCCACCACGGCCACCACCATGCGTGTGACCCTG
CGCTCAGAGCGGCGTCGCCGCTGGCATGCGGGTGCCTGTACCCACTGACACGAGGGCGCCCGCACCCGCC
GGGTGGTCGACCGCACCTTTACCACAATGAGCAAGTAGCACAAGCAGATGACCAGCAGGGGCCCAAAGAA
GCCCAGTGCGGCCGTGTAGATGATGAAGGCTGTTCGCCAGGCAGCCGCTGGCTCTGGCCACTGCATGTGG
CACGTGCTCATGCCCCGGGGCACTCCTGAGAACACAACCACAGGCAGCACCACCACAGCCGAGGCCACCC
AGACAGCTGCACTGACCGTGCGAGCCACTGGTGCCGTGCGCC
